>Addgene plasmid #237530 | pTA7001-RWT4Cs | addgene full sequence | sequence record 479767 | Addgene NGS Result
GCGCCTTTCCGACGCTCACCGGGCTGGTTGCCCTCGCCGCTGGGCTGGCGGCCGTCTATGGCCCTGCAAA
CGCGCCAGAAACGCCGTCGAAGCCGTGTGCGAGACACCGCGGCCGCCGGCGTTGTGGATACCTCGCGGAA
AACTTGGCCCTCACTGACAGATGAGGGGCGGACGTTGACACTTGAGGGGCCGACTCACCCGGCGCGGCGT
TGACAGATGAGGGGCAGGCTCGATTTCGGCCGGCGACGTGGAGCTGGCCAGCCTCGCAAATCGGCGAAAA
CGCCTGATTTTACGCGAGTTTCCCACAGATGATGTGGACAAGCCTGGGGATAAGTGCCCTGCGGTATTGA
CACTTGAGGGGCGCGACTACTGACAGATGAGGGGCGCGATCCTTGACACTTGAGGGGCAGAGTGCTGACA
GATGAGGGGCGCACCTATTGACATTTGAGGGGCTGTCCACAGGCAGAAAATCCAGCATTTGCAAGGGTTT
CCGCCCGTTTTTCGGCCACCGCTAACCTGTCTTTTAACCTGCTTTTAAACCAATATTTATAAACCTTGTT
TTTAACCAGGGCTGCGCCCTGTGCGCGTGACCGCGCACGCCGAAGGGGGGTGCCCCCCCTTCTCGAACCC
TCCCGGCCCGCTAACGCGGGCCTCCCATCCCCCCAGGGGCTGCGCCCCTCGGCCGCGAACGGCCTCACCC
CAAAAATGGCAGCGCTGGCAGTCCTTGCCATTGCCGGGATCGGGGCAGTAACGGGATGGGCGATCAGCCC
GAGCGCGACGCCCGGAAGCATTGACGTGCCGCAGGTGCTGGCATCGACATTCAGCGACCAGGTGCCGGGC
AGTGAGGGCGGCGGCCTGGGTGGCGGCCTGCCCTTCACTTCGGCCGTCGGGGCATTCACGGACTTCATGG
CGGGGCCGGCAATTTTTACCTTGGGCATTCTTGGCATAGTGGTCGCGGGTGCCGTGCTCGTGTTCGGGGG
TGCGATAAACCCAGCGAACCATTTGAGGTGATAGGTAAGATTATACCGAGGTATGAAAACGAGAATTGGA
CCTTTACAGAATTACTCTATGAAGCGCCATATTTAAAAAGCTACCAAGACGAAGAGGATGAAGAGGATGA
GGAGGCAGATTGCCTTGAATATATTGACAATACTGATAAGATAATATATCTTTTATATAGAAGATATCGC
CGTATGTAAGGATTTCAGGGGGCAAGGCATAGGCAGCGCGCTTATCAATATATCTATAGAATGGGCAAAG
CATAAAAACTTGCATGGACTAATGCTTGAAACCCAGGACAATAACCTTATAGCTTGTAAATTCTATCATA
ATTGGGTAATGACTCCAACTTATTGATAGTGTTTTATGTTCAGATAATGCCCGATGACTTTGTCATGCAG
CTCCACCGATTTTGAGAACGACAGCGACTTCCGTCCCAGCCGTGCCAGGTGCTGCCTCAGATTCAGGTTA
TGCCGCTCAATTCGCTGCGTATATCGCTTGCTGATTACGTGCAGCTTTCCCTTCAGGCGGGATTCATACA
GCGGCCAGCCATCCGTCATCCATATCACCACGTCAAAGGGTGACAGCAGGCTCATAAGACGCCCCAGCGT
CGCCATAGTGCGTTCACCGAATACGTGCGCAACAACCGTCTTCCGGAGACTGTCATACGCGTAAAACAGC
CAGCGCTGGCGCGATTTAGCCCCGACATAGCCCCACTGTTCGTCCATTTCCGCGCAGACGATGACGTCAC
TGCCCGGCTGTATGCGCGAGGTTACCGACTGCGGCCTGAGTTTTTTAAGTGACGTAAAATCGTGTTGAGG
CCAACGCCCATAATGCGGGCTGTTGCCCGGCATCCAACGCCATTCATGGCCATATCAATGATTTTCTGGT
GCGTACCGGGTTGAGAAGCGGTGTAAGTGAACTGCAGTTGCCATGTTTTACGGCAGTGAGAGCAGAGATA
GCGCTGATGTCCGGCGGTGCTTTTGCCGTTACGCACCACCCCGTCAGTAGCTGAACAGGAGGGACAGCTG
ATAGAAACAGAAGCCACTGGAGCACCTCAAAAACACCATCATACACTAAATCAGTAAGTTGGCAGCATCA
CCCATAATTGTGGTTTCAAAATCGGCTCCGTCGATACTATGTTATACGCCAACTTTGAAAACAACTTTGA
AAAAGCTGTTTTCTGGTATTTAAGGTTTTAGAATGCAAGGAACAGTGAATTGGAGTTCGTCTTGTTATAA
TTAGCTTCTTGGGGTATCTTTAAATACTGTAGAAAAGAGGAAGGAAATAATAAATGGCTAAAATGAGAAT
ATCACCGGAATTGAAAAAACTGATCGAAAAATACCGCTGCGTAAAAGATACGGAAGGAATGTCTCCTGCT
AAGGTATATAAGCTGGTGGGAGAAAATGAAAACCTATATTTAAAAATGACGGACAGCCGGTATAAAGGGA
CCACCTATGATGTGGAACGGGAAAAGGACATGATGCTATGGCTGGAAGGAAAGCTGCCTGTTCCAAAGGT
CCTGCACTTTGAACGGCATGATGGCTGGAGCAATCTGCTCATGAGTGAGGCCGATGGCGTCCTTTGCTCG
GAAGAGTATGAAGATGAACAAAGCCCTGAAAAGATTATCGAGCTGTATGCGGAGTGCATCAGGCTCTTTC
ACTCCATCGACATATCGGATTGTCCCTATACGAATAGCTTAGACAGCCGCTTAGCCGAATTGGATTACTT
ACTGAATAACGATCTGGCCGATGTGGATTGCGAAAACTGGGAAGAAGACACTCCATTTAAAGATCCGCGC
GAGCTGTATGATTTTTTAAAGACGGAAAAGCCCGAAGAGGAACTTGTCTTTTCCCACGGCGACCTGGGAG
ACAGCAACATCTTTGTGAAAGATGGCAAAGTAAGTGGCTTTATTGATCTTGGGAGAAGCGGCAGGGCGGA
CAAGTGGTATGACATTGCCTTCTGCGTCCGGTCGATCAGGGAGGATATCGGGGAAGAACAGTATGTCGAG
CTATTTTTTGACTTACTGGGGATCAAGCCTGATTGGGAGAAAATAAAATATTATATTTTACTGGATGAAT
TGTTTTAGTACCTAGATGTGGCGCAACGATGCCGGCGACAAGCAGGAGCGCACCGACTTCTTCCGCATCA
AGTGTTTTGGCTCTCAGGCCGAGGCCCACGGCAAGTATTTGGGCAAGGGGTCGCTGGTATTCGTGCAGGG
CAAGATTCGGAATACCAAGTACGAGAAGGACGGCCAGACGGTCTACGGGACCGACTTCATTGCCGATAAG
GTGGATTATCTGGACACCAAGGCACCAGGCGGGTCAAATCAGGAATAAGGGCACATTGCCCCGGCGTGAG
TCGGGGCAATCCCGCAAGGAGGGTGAATGAATCGGACGTTTGACCGGAAGGCATACAGGCAAGAACTGAT
CGACGCGGGGTTTTCCGCCGAGGATGCCGAAACCATCGCAAGCCGCACCGTCATGCGTGCGCCCCGCGAA
ACCTTCCAGTCCGTCGGCTCGATGGTCCAGCAAGCTACGGCCAAGATCGAGCGCGACAGCGTGCAACTGG
CTCCCCCTGCCCTGCCCGCGCCATCGGCCGCCGTGGAGCGTTCGCGTCGTCTCGAACAGGAGGCGGCAGG
TTTGGCGAAGTCGATGACCATCGACACGCGAGGAACTATGACGACCAAGAAGCGAAAAACCGCCGGCGAG
GACCTGGCAAAACAGGTCAGCGAGGCCAAGCAGGCCGCGTTGCTGAAACACACGAAGCAGCAGATCAAGG
AAATGCAGCTTTCCTTGTTCGATATTGCGCCGTGGCCGGACACGATGCGAGCGATGCCAAACGACACGGC
CCGCTCTGCCCTGTTCACCACGCGCAACAAGAAAATCCCGCGCGAGGCGCTGCAAAACAAGGTCATTTTC
CACGTCAACAAGGACGTGAAGATCACCTACACCGGCGTCGAGCTGCGGGCCGACGATGACGAACTGGTGT
GGCAGCAGGTGTTGGAGTACGCGAAGCGCACCCCTATCGGCGAGCCGATCACCTTCACGTTCTACGAGCT
TTGCCAGGACCTGGGCTGGTCGATCAATGGCCGGTATTACACGAAGGCCGAGGAATGCCTGTCGCGCCTA
CAGGCGACGGCGATGGGCTTCACGTCCGACCGCGTTGGGCACCTGGAATCGGTGTCGCTGCTGCACCGCT
TCCGCGTCCTGGACCGTGGCAAGAAAACGTCCCGTTGCCAGGTCCTGATCGACGAGGAAATCGTCGTGCT
GTTTGCTGGCGACCACTACACGAAATTCATATGGGAGAAGTACCGCAAGCTGTCGCCGACGGCCCGACGG
ATGTTCGACTATTTCAGCTCGCACCGGGAGCCGTACCCGCTCAAGCTGGAAACCTTCCGCCTCATGTGCG
GATCGGATTCCACCCGCGTGAAGAAGTGGCGCGAGCAGGTCGGCGAAGCCTGCGAAGAGTTGCGAGGCAG
CGGCCTGGTGGAACACGCCTGGGTCAATGATGACCTGGTGCATTGCAAACGCTAGGGCCTTGTGGGGTCA
GTTCCGGCTGGGGGTTCAGCAGCCAGCGCTTTACTGGCATTTCAGGAACAAGCGGGCACTGCTCGACGCA
CTTGCTTCGCTCAGTATCGCTCGGGACGCACGGCGCGCTCTACGAACTGCCGATAAACAGAGGATTAAAA
TTGACAATTGTGATTAAGGCTCAGATTCGACGGCTTGGAGCGGCCGACGTGCAGGATTTCCGCGAGATCC
GATTGTCGGCCCTGAAGAAAGCTCCAGAGATGTTCGGGTCCGTTTACGAGCACGAGGAGAAAAAGCCCAT
GGAGGCGTTCGCTGAACGGTTGCGAGATGCCGTGGCATTCGGCGCCTACATCGACGGCGAGATCATTGGG
CTGTCGGTCTTCAAACAGGAGGACGGCCCCAAGGACGCTCACAAGGCGCATCTGTCCGGCGTTTTCGTGG
AGCCCGAACAGCGAGGCCGAGGGGTCGCCGGTATGCTGCTGCGGGCGTTGCCGGCGGGTTTATTGCTCGT
GATGATCGTCCGACAGATTCCAACGGGAATCTGGTGGATGCGCATCTTCATCCTCGGCGCACTTAATATT
TCGCTATTCTGGAGCTTGTTGTTTATTTCGGTCTACCGCCTGCCGGGCGGGGTCGCGGCGACGGTAGGCG
CTGTGCAGCCGCTGATGGTCGTGTTCATCTCTGCCGCTCTGCTAGGTAGCCCGATACGATTGATGGCGGT
CCTGGGGGCTATTTGCGGAACTGCGGGCGTGGCGCTGTTGGTGTTGACACCAAACGCAGCGCTAGATCCT
GTCGGCGTCGCAGCGGGCCTGGCGGGGGCGGTTTCCATGGCGTTCGGAACCGTGCTGACCCGCAAGTGGC
AACCTCCCGTGCCTCTGCTCACCTTTACCGCCTGGCAACTGGCGGCCGGAGGACTTCTGCTCGTTCCAGT
AGCTTTAGTGTTTGATCCGCCAATCCCGATGCCTACAGGAACCAATGTTCTCGGCCTGGCGTGGCTCGGC
CTGATCGGAGCGGGTTTAACCTACTTCCTTTGGTTCCGGGGGATCTCGCGACTCGAACCTACAGTTGTTT
CCTTACTGGGCTTTCTCAGCCCCAGATCTGGGGTCGATCAGCCGGGGATGCATCAGGCCGACAGTCGGAA
CTTCGGGTCCCCGACCTGTACCATTCGGTGAGCAATGGATAGGGGAGTTGATATCGTCAACGTTCACTTC
TAAAGAAATAGCGCCACTCAGCTTCCTCAGCGGCTTTATCCAGCGATTTCCTATTATGTCGGCATAGTTC
TCAAGATCGACAGCCTGTCACGGTTAAGCGAGAAATGAATAAGAAGGCTGATAATTCGGATCTCTGCGAG
GGAGATGATATTTGATCACAGGCAGCAACGCTCTGTCATCGTTACAATCAACATGCTACCCTCCGCGAGA
TCATCCGTGTTTCAAACCCGGCAGCTTAGTTGCCGTTCTTCCGAATAGCATCGGTAACATGAGCAAAGTC
TGCCGCCTTACAACGGCTCTCCCGCTGACGCCGTCCCGGACTGATGGGCTGCCTGTATCGAGTGGTGATT
TTGTGCCGAGCTGCCGGTCGGGGAGCTGTTGGCTGGCTGGTGGCAGGATATATTGTGGTGTAAACAAATT
GACGCTTAGACAACTTAATAACACATTGCGGACGTTTTTAATGTACTGGGGTGGTTTTTCTTTTCACCAG
TGAGACGGGCAACAGCTGATTGCCCTTCACCGCCTGGCCCTGAGAGAGTTGCAGCAAGCGGTCCACGCTG
GTTTGCCCCAGCAGGCGAAAATCCTGTTTGATGGTGGTTCCGAAATCGGCAAAATCCCTTATAAATCAAA
AGAATAGCCCGAGATAGGGT
[37 nt withheld, positions 6391-6427]
AAAGAACGTGGACTCCAACGTCAAAGG
[141 nt withheld, positions 6455-6595]
G
[44 nt withheld, positions 6597-6640]
CATTCAGGCTGCGCAACTGTTGGGAAGGGCGATCGGTGCGGGCCTCTTCGCTATTACGCCAGCTGGCGAA
AGGGGGATGTGCTGCAAGGCGATTAAGTTGGGTAACGCCAGGGTTTTCCCAGTCACGACGTTGTAAAACG
ACGGCCAGTGAATTCCTCGAAGCTTGCATGCCGGTCGACTCTAGAGGATCCGGGTGACAGCCCTCCGACG
GGTGACAGCCCTCCGACGGGTGACAGCCCTCCGAATTCTAGAGGATCCGGGTGACAGCCCTCCGACGGGT
GACAGCCCTCCGACGGGTGACAGCCCTCCGAATTCGAGCTCGGTACCCGGGGATCTGTCGACCTCGATCG
AGATCTTCGCAAGACCCTTCCTCTATATAAGGAAGTTCATTTCATTTGGAGAGGACACGCTGAAGCTAGT
CGACTCTAGCCTCGAGACAAGTTTGTACAAAAAAGCAGGCTCCACCATGATGGGTGGCTATGAATTTCAA
CGAGCAGAATTGGACGCTCTGGAGGGAGTCGTCAGAGACCCAACTGCAGAACCAATGTCCCTTACATTAC
CCCTTTTACGTCACATAACGAATGACTTTTCCCCAGAGTTTGAGATCAGCAAGGATGATTCCGCCGTGGT
TTATCTCGGCGTTCTCCCAAGTGGTTTCAGAGTCGCAGTGAAGAAGCTCCATAACCGACATTGGCTGGAA
GATGAGGATGCCTTTATTAATGAGGTAAGTATCGCTATGAAGGCCGCTAAAAAGAACACGGTCCGTGTTA
TTGGCTATTGTCAGCATACGCAAGAGCAAATCGCAGAATACGAAGGAAAACAAGTGTTCGCCGAGCTTAC
GGAGCGTTTGATCTGCACCGAATACGTCCCCAACGGACCGCTCTCTGGCCACATTGAGGGGAAAATATGT
GCACAAATGGACGGATATGAGTTTCAAAGGGCAGAGTTGGACGCACTGGAAAGAGTCGTACGAGACACTT
CAGCTGAACCGATGTCCTTGACTCTTCCGTTGCTCAGACATATTACGAATGACTTTTCCGACGAAAGCCG
AATAGGCAGGGGAGGCTTTGCCGTGGTATACCTGGGAGTTTTACCTAGCGGTTTGAGGATTGCTGTTAAG
AGGCTTAGTAATATTGCCTACATGAATGAATCAGCTTTTCAAAACGAGGTTTTCATTACGATGAAAGCCA
CCCATAAAAATACCGTCCGATTCATGGGCTATTGCTCACAAATACAGGGAAAATTAATAGAGCACAATGG
GCAGCATGTCTTTGCTCAGTTAGAGGAGAGGCTGATTTGTGTCGAATACGCTCCAAAAGGCACTTTAGAC
GCACATATAGGGGACTACGGGGAGCTCGACTGGAACCAACGATACCAGATACTTAAGGGGATATGTCAAG
GCCTCCACCACCTCCACGATGAGATGCATGTCTTTCACGGTGATATCAAGCCTGCCAATATCTTGATTGG
TGACAATCTCGTCCCCAAAATCTACGATTTTGGACTTTCACAAATGTTTGAAGAAGAAGAGACGGAGCGA
ATCGTAAAAAATATGGCTGGTACGTTGTGCTACCTCGCACCGGAGGTTCTTAACACCCATATGATGTCTT
TTAAGGCTGAGATATATTCTTTAGGTGTGGTGATTGAGGAATTACTGACGGGTAAGAAGGGCTGGATCGA
TGAAGACGTTAGAAAGCAACTCAAGGGCCTCAGAAAGACATTAGTGAAGGAAGGTGCTTTTTCAAGTTGG
GAGAACAAATACCATCAGGTAAGGACCTGCATGGAAATTGGTCAGGACTGTATCGATCCCAATCCGCATA
AGAGGCCCACCCTGTTCGAAATTATTCAGCGTCTTAATGAAGCTGAGGACATGAATTACAGTGCCGCAAG
CTTGTGGCAGGTTCAGTCTGGTGACGAAGAATCAGACTTGTCTGACACGGAAGCATTAGAAACCGAAACA
ACTAGCGAGTTCCTCCCGTCAGACGAGGAGCCGGCAAGTGTTGGTAAGACTGGGGAGACTTCTACTCAGG
AACCCGATAAGCCAGACTTGGTTTCAAAGCTGCCAGCAAGCGTCGATCTGTCCGATTTAAAAGTGCTCGA
AAAAATAACAGATGACTTCAGCCATGAGAGAATCGTTGGCAAGGACGGTACATTCAAGGGTTGCCACAAA
GCATTCGTGTATAAGGGCGACATTCCGCGACGTGAGATGATCGCCGTCAAAAGACTCATCGGTGTTGAAA
TACCCGTCGAAAAGTTCAAGAGGGAGGCTGAACAGTTCATTCGTTTAGATCATAAGAACATTGTTAAAGT
CGCATCCTATTGCCACGACCAATCCACTGGTCACAGGCTCGTGCAGTTTAAAGGAAAACCATTGCCCCAG
TTATTTAACGGTCCTGAACAGTTGCTCTGCTATGAGTATATGCATAATGGGTCTTTGCGTGACTATCTTA
TGGGTCAGGGTAGCCGTGAAATCGATTGGCAGATGCGTTATAAACTGATCAAAGGGACTTGCGCAGGCCT
TGATTACCTTCATAAGGGGCGAGCTGGTTGCCCGATTGTCCATCTCAACTTAAGCCCGAGCAACGTTTTA
TTGGATCATAACTACATACCTAGGATTACCGGCTTCGATTTCTCTAAGTTGATTGGAGAAAAAAATACGA
AGAGTGTAGTTCTCAAACTCAACGGACCAATTGCCTATCTTCCTCCGGATTTTTTCCACAGTAAAGGCAC
CGACTTGAAGTACCTGGCAACCGTCGACATTTACTCACTTGGGTTGATGATCCTGGAAATTGCTACGCAA
CAAGAAATTAAGGGAATTCACGGAGTGCTGATCAAGAGTATCGAAGAGAACTGGAGGGAGGAGAGTCAGA
TAACCCGATTGTATACCTCCTTGGGAGCTGATGAATTACGTCAAGTGAAAATGTGCATTGATATCGGCCT
GGACTGCGTTAAGTCAAACCCTGAAAAAAGGCCTACCGCAGGGGCTATAATGCTCTGGTTGGATAAGGAA
TCTAAACCCGTACCAGTATCAAGGGCTGGGGCCGGAGTCTTACCACGACCCCCTGTACCTACTAACATAA
ACCACGCTGGTAGGATACAGGGAATACCAATTGAAAAAAGCCAGGTCTTAATCCCTAGCTTCGCATGTAA
CGAATATTCCTCAGTTAAGATTCAAAACCTGCACCTTTTGCTCTTCATGTTCATACAAGTTGACCAAGGT
AGCGACTACAAGGACCACGACGGTGACTACAAGGACGACGACGACAAGATCTAGACCCAGCTTTCTTGTA
CAAAGTGGTGCTCGACGATTATAAGGATCATGATGGAGATTATAAGGATCATGATATTGATTATAAGGAT
GATGATGATAAGTAAACTAGTCGATCCAGGCCTCCCAGCTTTCGTCCGTATCATCGGTTTCGACAACGTT
CGTCAAGTTCAATGCATCAGTTTCATTGCCCACACACCAGAATCCTACTAAGTTTGAGTATTATGGCATT
GGAAAAGCTGTTTTCTTCTATCATTTGTTCTGCTTGTAATTTACTGTGTTCTTTCAGTTTTTGTTTTCGG
ACATCAAAATGCAAATGGATGGATAAGAGTTAATAAATGATATGGTCCTTTTGTTCATTCTCAAATTATT
ATTATCTGTTGTTTTTACTTTAATGGGTTGAATTTAAGTAAGAAAGGAACTAACAGTGTGATATTAAGGT
GCAATGTTAGACATATAAAACAGTCTTTCACCTCTCTTTGGTTATGTCTTGAATTGGTTTGTTTCTTCAC
TTATCTGTGTAATCAAGTTTACTATGAGTCTATGATCAAGTAATTATGCAATCAAGTTAAGTACAGTATA
GGCTTTTTGTGTCGAGGGGGTACCGAGTCGAGGGGGGATCAATTCCCGATCTAGTAACATAGATGACACC
GCGCGCGATAATTTATCCTAGTTTGCGCGCTATATTTTGTTTTCTATCGCGTATTAAATGTATAATTGCG
GGACTCTAATCATAAAAACCCATCTCATAAATAACGTCATGCATTACATGTTAATTATTACATGCTTAAC
GTAATTCAACAGAAATTATATGATAATCATCGCAAGACCGGCAACAGGATTCAATCTTAAGAAACTTTAT
TGCCAAATGTTTGAACGATCGGGGAAATTCGGGGGATCAGCTTGTGATCATGTTACATCACCTCCAAGAT
CCCGGACGAGTGCTGGGGCGTCGGTTTCCACTATCGGCGAGTACTTCTACACAGCCATCGGTCCAGACGG
CCGCGCTTCTGCGGGCGATTTGTGTACGCCCGACAGTCCCGGCTCCGGATCGGACGATTGCGTCGCATCG
ACCCTGCGCCCAAGCTGCATCATCGAAATTGCCGTCAACCAAGCTCTGATAGAGTTGGTCAAGACCAATG
CGGAGCATATACGCCCGGAGCCGCGGCGATCCTGCAAGCTCCGGATGCCTCCGCTCGAAGTAGCGCGTCT
GCTGCTCCATACAAGCCAACCACGGCCTCCAGAAGAAGATGTTGGCGACCTCGTATTGGGAATCCCCGAA
CATCGCCTCGCTCCAGTCAATGACCGCTGTTATGCGGCCATTGTCCGTCAGGACATTGTTGGAGCCGAAA
TCCGCGTGCACGAGGTGCCGGACTTCGGGGCAGTCCTCGGCCCAAAGCATCAGCTCATCGAGAGCCTGCG
CGACGGACGCACTGACGGTGTCGTCCATCACAGTTTGCCAGTGATACACATGGGGATCAGCAATCGCGCA
TATGAAATCACGCCATGTAGTGTATTGACCGATTCCTTGCGGTCCGAATGGGCCGAACCCGCTCGTCTGG
CTAAGATCGGCCGCAGCGATCGCATCCATGGCCTCCGCGACCGGCTGCAGAACAGCGGGCAGTTCGGTTT
CAGGCAGGTCTTGCAACGTGACACCCTGTGCACGGCGGGAGATGCAATAGGTCAGGCTCTCGCTGAATTC
CCCAATGTCAAGCACTTCCGGAATCGGGAGCGCGGCCGATGCAAAGTGCCGATAAACATAACGATCTTTG
TAGAAACCATCGGCGCAGCTATTTACCCGCAGGACATATCCACGCCCTCCTACATCGAAGCTGAAAGCAC
GAGATTCTTCGCCCTCCGAGAGCTGCATCAGGTCGGAGACGCTGTCGAACTTTTCGATCAGAAACTTCTC
GACAGACGTCGCGGTGAGTTCAGGCTTTTTCATATCTCATTGCCCCCCGGGATCTTGCAGGTCGAGATCC
TCTAGCGGATCCGGTGCAGATTATTTGGATTGAGAGTGAATATGAGACTCTAATTGGATACCGAGGGGAA
TTTATGGAACGTCAGTGGAGCATTTTTGACAAGAAATATTTGCTAGCTGATAGTGACCTTAGGCGACTTT
TGAACGCGCAATAATGGTTTCTGACGTATGTGCTTAGCTCATTAAACTCCAGAAACCCGCGGCTGAGTGG
CTCCTTCAACGTTGCGGTTCTGTCAGTTCCAAACGTAAAACGGCTTGTCCCGCGTCATCGGCGGGGGTCA
TAACGTGACTCCCTTAATTCTCCGCTCATGATCAGATTGTCGTTTCCCGCCTTCAGTTTCAAGCTTGTTT
GGGGATCTAGTGTTTTACTCCTCATATTAACTTCGGTCATTAGAGGCCACGATTTGACACATTTTTACTC
AAAACAAAATGTTTGCATATCTCTTATAATTTCAAATTCAACACACAACAAATAAGAGAAAAAACAAATA
ATATTAATTTGAGAATGAACAAAAGGACCATATCATTCATTAACTCTTCTCCATCCATTTCCATTTCACA
GTTCGATAGCGAAAACCGAATAAAAAACACAGTAAATTACAAGCACAACAAATGGTACAAGAAAAACAGT
TTTCCCAATGCCATAATACTCGAACAAGCTAGCTTACTCAGTTAGGTCGAGTCATTTTTGATGAAACAGA
AGCTTTTTGATATTTCCATTTGAATATTTTGGTATCTGATTAGTGATGATTTCAGCTAACATCTCTGGGA
ATTCAATACTCATGGTCTTATCCAAAAATGTCTGGAAGCAGTAGGTAAGGAGATTCTCAACCACCTCATG
CATGGAGTCCAGAAGCTTTGTCAGTTGGTAAAACCGTTGCCAGTTCTGACTGGAGTTCCCTTCCCTTTTG
ACGATGGCTTTTCCTAGCTCTTTGATATAAGTCATTCGAATCTCATCAAATAACTCTTGGCTCTTCAGAC
CTTCCTTAGGAACTGAGGAGAGAAGCAGTAAGGTTTTCATACAGAGATACTCTTCATAGGATACCTGCAA
TCTTTGTAATTCAGAGGAGACAAACAGCATGTGTTTACATTGGTCATACATGCAGGGTAGAGACATTCTC
TGCTCATTAATAATCAGATCAGGAGCAAAGCAGAGCAGGTTTCCACTTGATTGTCTGTATGATCTCCAAC
CCAGGGCAAATGCCATGAGAAACATCCATGAGTACTGTAGCAGGGTCATTTGGTCATCCAGGTGTAAGTT
TCTGAAGCCTGGTATCGCCTTTGCCCATTTCACTGCTGCAATCACTTGACGCCCACCTAACATGTTGAGT
GTGGTCATAATTCTCCATGCTGAATCTGGAACAGAGCTATCATATCCTGCATACAACACCTCGGGTTCAA
TCACCTCCAGCAGTGACACCAAGGTAGGGGTGAGCTGTGGTAATGCAGCAGGAACTATTGTTTTGTTAGG
ATTTTCCGAAGTGTCTTGTGAGACTCCTGCAGTGGCTTGCTGAATTGGATCCCCACCGTACTCGTCAATT
CCAAGGGCATCGGTAAACATCTGCTCAAACTCGAAGTCGGCCATATCCAGAGCGCCGTAGGGGGCGGAGT
CGTGGGGGGTAAATCCCGGACCCGGGGAATCCCCGTCCCCCAACATGTCCAGATCGAAATCGTCTAGCGC
GTCGGCATGCGCCATCGCCACGTCCTCGCCGTCTAAGTGGAGCTCGTCCCCCAGGCTGACATCGGTCGGG
GGGGCGCTCGACCTAGGAAAAATCAGTAGAAATAGCTGTTCCAGTCTTTCTAGCCTTGATTCCACTTCTG
TCAGATGTGCCCTAGTCAGCGGAGACCTTTTGGTTTTGGGAGAGTAGCGACACTCCCAGTTGTTCTTCAG
ACACTTGGCGCACTTCGGTTTTTCTTTGGAGCACTTGAGCTTTTTAAGTCGGCAAATATCGCATGCTTGT
TCGATAGAAGACAGTAGCTTCATTGGATCTGCCATTGTTTAAACTAGAGTCCCCCGTGTTCTCTCCAAAT
GAAATGAACTTCCTTATATAGAGGAAGGGTCTTGCGAAGGATAGTGGGATTGTGCGTCATCCCTTACGTC
AGTGGAGATATCACATCAATCCACTTGCTTTGAAGACGTGGTTGGAACGTCTTCTTTTTCCACGATGCTC
CTCGTGGGTGGGGGTCCATCTTTGGGACCACTGTCGGCAGAGGCATCTTCAACGATGGCCTTTCCTTTAT
CGCAATGATGGCATTTGTAGGAGCCACCTTCCTTTTCCACTATCTTCACAATAAAGTGACAGATAGCTGG
GCAATGGAATCCGAGGAGGTTTCCGGATATTACCCTTTGTTGAAAAGTCTCAATTGCCCTTTGGTCTTCT
GAGACTGTATCTTTGATATTTTTGGAGTAGACAAGTGTGTCGTGCTCCACCATGTTGACGAAGATTTTCT
TCTTGTCATTGAGTCGTAAGAGACTCTGTATGAACTGTTCGCCAGTCTTTACGGCGAGTTCTGTTAGGTC
CTCTATTTGAATCTTTGACTCCATGGCCTTTGATTCAGTGGGAACTACCTTTTTAGAGACTCCAATCTCT
ATTACTTGCCTTGGTTTGTGAAGCAAGCCTTGAATCGTCCATACTGGAATAGTACTTCTGATCTTGAGAA
ATATATCTTTCTCTGTGTTCTTGATGCAGTTAGTCCTGAATCTTTTGACTGCATCTTTAACCTTCTTGGG
AAGGTATTTGATTTCCTGGAGATTATTGCTCGGGTAGATCGTCTTGATGAGACCTGCTGCGTAAGCCTCT
CTAACCATCTGTGGGTTAGCATTCTTTCTGAAATTGAAAAGGCTAATCTGGGGACCTGCAGGAAACTATC
AGTGTTTGACAGGATATATTGGCGGGTAAACCTAAGAGAAAAGAGCGTTTATTAGAATAATCGGATATTT
AAAAGGGCGTGAAAAGGTTTATCCGTTCGTCCATTTGTATGTGCATGCCAACCACAGGGTTCCCCAGATC
TGGCGCCGGCCAGCGAGACGAGCAAGATTGGCCGCCGCCCGAAACGATCCGACAGCGCGCCCAGCACAGG
TGCGCAGGCAAATTGCACCAACGCATACAGCGCCAGCAGAATGCCATAGTGGGCGGTGACGTCGTTCGAG
TGAACCAGATCGCGCAGGAGGCCCGGCAGCACCGGCATAATCAGGCCGATGCCGACAGCGTCGAGCGCGA
CAGTGCTCAGAATTACGATCAGGGGTATGTTGGGTTTCACGTCTGGCCTCCGGACCAGCCTCCGCTGGTC
CGATTGAACGCGCGGATTCTTTATCACTGATAAGTTGGTGGACATATTATGTTTATCAGTGATAAAGTGT
CAAGCATGACAAAGTTGCAGCCGAATACAGTGATCCGTGCCGCCCTGGACCTGTTGAACGAGGTCGGCGT
AGACGGTCTGACGACACGCAAACTGGCGGAACGGTTGGGGGTTCAGCAGCCGGCGCTTTACTGGCACTTC
AGGAACAAGCGGGCGCTGCTCGACGCACTGGCCGAAGCCATGCTGGCGGAGAATCATACGCATTCGGTGC
CGAGAGCCGACGACGACTGGCGCTCATTTCTGATCGGGAATGCCCGCAGCTTCAGGCAGGCGCTGCTCGC
CTACCGCGATGGCGCGCGCATCCATGCCGGCACGCGACCGGGCGCACCGCAGATGGAAACGGCCGACGCG
CAGCTTCGCTTCCTCTGCGAGGCGGGTTTTTCGGCCGGGGACGCCGTCAATGCGCTGATGACAATCAGCT
ACTTCACTGTTGGGGCCGTGCTTGAGGAGCAGGCCGGCGACAGCGATGCCGGCGAGCGCGGCGGCACCGT
TGAACAGGCTCCGCTCTCGCCGCTGTTGCGGGCCGCGATAGACGCCTTCGACGAAGCCGGTCCGGACGCA
GCGTTCGAGCAGGGACTCGCGGTGATTGTCGATGGATTGGCGAAAAGGAGGCTCGTTGTCAGGAACGTTG
AAGGACCGAGAAAGGGTGACGATTGATCAGGACCGCTGCCGGAGCGCAACCCACTCACTACAGCAGAGCC
ATGTAGACAACATCCCCTCCCCCTTTCCACCGCGTCAGACGCCCGTAGCAGCCCGCTACGGGCTTTTTCA
TGCCCTGCCCTAGCGTCCAAGCCTCACGGCCGCGCTCGGCCTCTCTGGCGGCCTTCTGGCGCTCTTCCGC
TTCCTCGCTCACTGACTCGCTGCGCTCGGTCGTTCGGCTGCGGCGAGCGGTATCAGCTCACTCAAAGGCG
GTAATACGGTTATCCACAGAATCAGGGGATAACGCAGGAAAGAACATGTGAGCAAAAGGCCAGCAAAAGG
CCAGGAACCGTAAAAAGGCCGCGTTGCTGGCGTTTTTCCATAGGCTCCGCCCCCCTGACGAGCATCACAA
AAATCGACGCTCAAGTCAGAGGTGGCGAAACCCGACAGGACTATAAAGATACCAGGCGTTTCCCCCTGGA
AGCTCCCTCGTGCGCTCTCCTGTTCCGACCCTGCCGCTTACCGGATACCTGTCCGCCTTTCTCCCTTCGG
GAAGCGTGGCGCTTTTCCGCTGCATAACCCTGCTTCGGGGTCATTATAGCGATTTTTTCGGTATATCCAT
CCTTTTTCGCACGATATACAGGATTTTGCCAAAGGGTTCGTGTAGACTTTCCTTGGTGTATCCAACGGCG
TCAGCCGGGCAGGATAGGTGAAGTAGGCCCACCCGCGAGCGGGTGTTCCTTCTTCACTGTCCCTTATTCG
CACCTGGCGGTGCTCAACGGGAATCCTGCTCTGCGAGGCTGGCCGGCTACCGCCGGCGTAACAGATGAGG
GCAAGCGGATGGCTGATGAAACCAAGCCAACCAGGAAGGGCAGCCCACCTATCAAGGTGTACTGCCTTCC
AGACGAACGAAGAGCGATTGAGGAAAAGGCGGCGGCGGCCGGCATGAGCCTGTCGGCCTACCTGCTGGCC
GTCGGCCAGGGCTACAAAATCACGGGCGTCGTGGACTATGAGCACGTCCGCGAGCTGGCCCGCATCAATG
GCGACCTGGGCCGCCTGGGCGGCCTGCTGAAACTCTGGCTCACCGACGACCCGCGCACGGCGCGGTTCGG
TGATGCCACGATCCTCGCCCTGCTGGCGAAGATCGAAGAGAAGCAGGACGAGCTTGGCAAGGTCATGATG
GGCGTGGTCCGCCCGAGGGCAGAGCCATGACTTTTTTAGCCGCTAAAACGGCCGGGGGGTGCGCGTGATT
GCCAAGCACGTCCCCATGCGCTCCATCAAGAAGAGCGACTTCGCGGAGCTGGTGAAGTACATCACCGACG
AGCAAGGCAAGACCGA
Features (pLannotate 1.2.2; 39 found; start..end, strand, type, name):
     11..642     +  rep_origin     oriV: incP origin of replication
    706..981     +  CDS            klaC (fragment): KLAC_ECOLX - Also known as telB. Protein predicted: Swiss-Prot protein existence level 4. Belongs to the kla operon, which is associated with cryptic tellurite resistance, and IncW plasmid fertility inhibition. From Escherichia coli.
   1177..1326    +  CDS            satA (fragment): STA_BACSU - Also known as yyaR. Experimental evidence at protein level: Swiss-Prot protein existence level 1. Involved in resistance to streptothricin, a broad-spectrum antibiotic produced by streptomycetes. Detoxifies streptothricin via acetylation of the beta amino group of the first beta-lysyl moiety of streptothricin. From Bacillus subtilis (strain 168).
   1335..2102    -  mobile_element IS1: prokaryotic transposable element IS1
   2294..3088    +  CDS            KanR: aminoglycoside phosphotransferase; aphA-3; confers resistance to kanamycin
   3387..4535    +  CDS            trfA: trans-acting replication protein that binds to and activates oriV
   4559..4622    +  CDS            TetR (fragment): tetracycline resistance regulatory protein; tetR
   6131..6155    +  misc_feature   LB T-DNA repeat: left border repeat from nopaline C58 T-DNA
   6209..6339    -  CDS            lacI (fragment): lac repressor; lacI; The lac repressor binds to the lac operator to inhibit transcription in E. coli. This inhibition can be relieved by adding lactose or isopropyl-β-D-thiogalactopyranoside (IPTG).
   6340..6640    -  rep_origin     M13 ori (fragment) (sequence partly withheld): M13 bacteriophage origin of replication; arrow indicates direction of (+) strand synthesis
   6638..6793    -  CDS            lacZα (fragment) (sequence partly withheld): LacZα fragment of β-galactosidase; lacZ fragment
   6831..6848    +  protein_bind   UAS (fragment): upstream activating sequence mediating Gal4-dependent induction Gal4
   6849..6866    +  protein_bind   UAS (fragment): upstream activating sequence mediating Gal4-dependent induction Gal4
   6867..6885    +  protein_bind   UAS (fragment): upstream activating sequence mediating Gal4-dependent induction Gal4
   6898..6915    +  protein_bind   UAS (fragment): upstream activating sequence mediating Gal4-dependent induction Gal4
   6916..6933    +  protein_bind   UAS (fragment): upstream activating sequence mediating Gal4-dependent induction Gal4
   6934..6952    +  protein_bind   UAS (fragment): upstream activating sequence mediating Gal4-dependent induction Gal4
   6950..6975    +  misc_feature   MCS (fragment): pUC18/19 multiple cloning site
   6999..7045    +  promoter       minimal CaMV 35S promoter: minimal 35S promoter from cauliflower mosaic virus
   7077..7101    +  protein_bind   attB1: mutant version of attB; recombination site for the Gateway® BP reaction BP Clonase™
   9885..9908    +  CDS            5xFLAG (fragment): five tandem FLAG® epitope tags
   9915..9939    -  protein_bind   attB2: mutant version of attB; recombination site for the Gateway® BP reaction BP Clonase™
   9989..10012   +  CDS            2xFLAG (fragment): two tandem FLAG® epitope tags
  10038..10118   +  CDS            RBCS.3A (fragment): RBS3_PEA - Experimental evidence at protein level: Swiss-Prot protein existence level 1. RuBisCO catalyzes two reactions: the carboxylation of D- ribulose 1,5-bisphosphate, the primary event in carbon dioxide fixation, as well as the oxidative fragmentation of the pentose substrate. Both reactions occur simultaneously and in competition at the same active site. Although the small subunit is not catalytic it is essential for maximal activity (Probable). Binds to abscisic acid (ABA); only half of the possible binding sites are occupied in the crystal; and there are indications this is a low affi
  10538..10790   -  terminator     NOS terminator: nopaline synthase terminator and poly(A) signal
  10843..11853   -  CDS            HygR: aminoglycoside phosphotransferase from E. coli; aph(4)-Ia; confers resistance to hygromycin
  11905..12088   -  promoter       NOS promoter: nopaline synthase promoter NOS promoter
  12249..12545   -  terminator     E9 terminator (fragment): terminator and polyadenylation signal from the pea rbcS-E9 gene
  12575..13405   -  CDS            Nr3c1 (fragment): GCR_RAT - Also known as Grl. Experimental evidence at protein level: Swiss-Prot protein existence level 1. [Isoform A]: Has transcriptional activation and repression activity. Mediates glucocorticoid-induced apoptosis. Promotes accurate chromosome segregation during mitosis. May act as a tumor suppressor. May play a negative role in adipogenesis through the regulation of lipolytic and antilipogenic gene expression. From Rattus norvegicus (Rat).
  13412..13645   -  CDS            VP16 AD: transcriptional activation domain of herpes simplex virus protein VP16 (Triezenberg et al., 1988; Cousens et al., 1989); UL48
  13655..13873   -  CDS            GAL4 DNA binding domain (fragment): DNA binding domain of the GAL4 transcriptional activator; Saccharomyces cerevisiae GAL4 (truncated)
  13911..14252   -  promoter       CaMV 35S promoter: strong constitutive promoter from cauliflower mosaic virus
  14767..14791   +  misc_feature   RB T-DNA repeat: right border repeat from nopaline C58 T-DNA
  14901..15150   -  CDS            TcR (fragment): tetracycline efflux protein; tetA; confers resistance to tetracycline
  15256..15906   +  CDS            TetR: tetracycline resistance regulatory protein; tetR
  16265..16455   -  rep_origin     ori (fragment): high-copy-number ColE1/pMB1/pBR322/pUC origin of replication
  16587..16696   +  oriT           oriT: incP origin of transfer
  16729..17100   +  CDS            traJ: oriT-recognizing protein; traJ
  17138..17224   +  CDS            traI (fragment): TRAI6_ECOLX - Experimental evidence at protein level: Swiss-Prot protein existence level 1. The initiation process of transfer DNA synthesis requires the interaction of at least three plasmid-specific components (TraH, I, and J) at the transfer origin resulting in the assembly of a specialised nucleoprotein complex - the relaxosome. Site- and strand-specific cleavage at the transfer origin is dependent on TraI and TraJ. From Escherichia coli.
