[The description below was written by a language model from this plasmid's Addgene catalogue record and pLannotate feature annotations shown in this document.]
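Description:
pTA7001-RWT4Cs is a 17.2 kb binary T-DNA plant expression plasmid built on the pTA7002 backbone (the name refers to pTA7001, the catalogue backbone field to pTA7002). It is intended for expression in Nicotiana benthamiana. The backbone outside the T-DNA borders is of the broad-host-range IncP type. It carries oriV with its trans-acting replication protein trfA, along with oriT and traJ for conjugal mobilisation, which fits the recorded low copy number. Bacterial selection is by kanamycin through an aphA-3 KanR gene. The backbone also holds an IS1 element, a tetR gene, and fragments of tetA, klaC and a ColE1-type origin.

Between the nopaline-type left and right borders lies a glucocorticoid-inducible two-component expression system. A CaMV 35S promoter drives a chimeric transcription factor made of the GAL4 DNA-binding domain, the VP16 activation domain and the hormone-binding region of the rat glucocorticoid receptor, ending at the pea rbcS-E9 terminator. The response unit has six GAL4 UAS copies upstream of a minimal 35S promoter. These drive the insert, Rwt4Cs from Triticum aestivum, which was introduced by Gateway cloning and is flanked by attB1 and attB2. FLAG epitope sequences are annotated at the 3′ end of the insert and just past attB2, suggesting a C-terminal FLAG tag. A pea rbcS-3A fragment follows, probably part of the terminator region. Glucocorticoid treatment (typically dexamethasone) should activate the chimeric factor and switch on Rwt4Cs transcription, which is useful for proteins whose expression may trigger defence or cell death. A NOS promoter–HygR–NOS terminator cassette gives hygromycin selection in plants. The associated study concerns the wheat tandem kinase RWT4 and its recognition of a fungal effector.
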