Addgene plasmid #237530: pTA7001-RWT4Cs
Purpose: Expression in Nicotiana benthamiana
Depositing lab: Gitta Coaker. Depositing organization: University of California, Davis. Publication: Wheat tandem kinase RWT4 directly binds a fungal effector to activate defense. Sung YC, Li Y, Bernasconi Z, Baik S, Asuke S, Keller B, Fahima T, Coaker G. Nat Genet. 2025 Apr 14. doi: 10.1038/s41588-025-02162-w. PubMed 40229601.
Backbone
  Vector backbone: pTA7002
  Vector type: Plant Expression
Growth in bacteria
  Bacterial resistance: Kanamycin, 50 μg/mL
  Growth temperature: 37°C
  Growth strain: DH5alpha
  Copy number: Low Copy
Gene/Insert
  Gene/Insert name: Rwt4Cs
  Species: Triticum aestivum
  Cloning method: Gateway Cloning
Terms and licenses: Academic/Nonprofit Terms; Industry Terms: Not Available to Industry
Depositor comments: Please visit https://doi.org/10.1101/2024.04.30.591956 for bioRxiv preprint.
How to cite: pTA7001-RWT4Cs was a gift from Gitta Coaker (Addgene plasmid # 237530 ; http://n2t.net/addgene:237530 ; RRID:Addgene_237530)
